Addgene plasmid #200888: pCW57.1-Eomes-3xT7
Purpose: Inducible lentiviral expression of Eomes
Depositing lab: Kai Ge. Depositing organization: National Institute of Diabetes & Digestive & Kidney Diseases (NIDDK). Publication: MLL3/MLL4 methyltransferase activities control early embryonic development and embryonic stem cell differentiation in a lineage-selective manner. Xie G, Lee JE, Senft AD, Park YK, Jang Y, Chakraborty S, Thompson JJ, McKernan K, Liu C, Macfarlan TS, Rocha PP, Peng W, Ge K. Nat Genet. 2023 Apr 3. doi: 10.1038/s41588-023-01356-4. PubMed 37012455.
Backbone
  Vector backbone: pCW57.1
  Backbone size w/o insert (bp): 9354
  Total vector size (bp): 11613
  Vector type: Mammalian Expression, Lentiviral ; Doxycycline inducible
  Selectable markers: Puromycin
Growth in bacteria
  Bacterial resistance: Ampicillin, 100 μg/mL
  Growth temperature: 37°C
  Growth strain: NEB Stable
  Copy number: Unknown
Gene/Insert
  Gene/Insert name: Eomes
  Species: M. musculus (mouse)
  Insert size (bp): 2259
  Entrez Gene: Eomes (a.k.a. TBR-2, Tbr2)
  Promoter: TRE promoter, Tet ON
  Tag / fusion protein: 3xT7 (C terminal on insert)
  Cloning method: Restriction Enzyme; 5′ cloning site MluI (unknown if destroyed); 3′ cloning site HpaI (unknown if destroyed)
  Sequencing primers: 5′ AGCTCGTTTAGTGAACCGTCAGATC; 3′ GAACGGACGTGAAGAATGTG
Terms and licenses: Academic/Nonprofit Terms; Industry Terms: Not Available to Industry
How to cite: pCW57.1-Eomes-3xT7 was a gift from Kai Ge (Addgene plasmid # 200888 ; http://n2t.net/addgene:200888 ; RRID:Addgene_200888)
