[The description below was written by a language model from this plasmid's Addgene catalogue record and pLannotate feature annotations shown in this document.]
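Description:
pCW57.1-Eomes-3xT7 is a doxycycline-inducible, third-generation-style lentiviral transfer plasmid built on the pCW57.1 backbone for expressing mouse Eomes (also known as Tbr2), a T-box transcriptional activator involved in trophoblast differentiation, gastrulation and mesoderm/endoderm specification. It is propagated in E. coli through a high-copy ColE1/pUC-type origin with ampicillin selection (β-lactamase). The viral portion comprises an RSV promoter driving a truncated HIV-1 5' LTR, the Ψ packaging signal with a gag fragment, the Rev response element, cPPT/CTS, a WPRE and a self-inactivating ΔU3 3' LTR, followed by an SV40 polyadenylation signal and SV40 origin. Because the LTRs are crippled, packaging functions must be supplied in trans, and expression after integration depends on the internal promoters.

The payload is an all-in-one Tet-On arrangement. A tight TRE promoter (seven tet operators upstream of a minimal CMV promoter) controls the Eomes coding sequence, which the catalogue describes as carrying a C-terminal 3xT7 epitope tag for detection; the tag is not separately annotated in the feature table. Downstream, a constitutive human PGK promoter drives puromycin N-acetyltransferase followed by the reverse tetracycline transactivator rtTA3 with its VP16-derived activation domains, so transduced cells can be selected with puromycin and will induce Eomes only when doxycycline is added. The element linking PuroR to rtTA3 is not annotated.

The annotated sequence record is 9,887 nt, shorter than the 11,613 bp total listed in the catalogue, and the record does not explain this discrepancy. The associated work concerns embryonic stem cell differentiation and early embryonic development.
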