Features (pLannotate 1.2.2; 26 found; start..end, strand, type, name):
      1..589     +  rep_origin     ori: high-copy-number ColE1/pMB1/pBR322/pUC origin of replication
    772..864     +  CDS            lacI (fragment): lac repressor; lacI; The lac repressor binds to the lac operator to inhibit transcription in E. coli. This inhibition can be relieved by adding lactose or isopropyl-β-D-thiogalactopyranoside (IPTG).
    877..898     +  protein_bind   CAP binding site: CAP binding activates transcription in the presence of cAMP. E. coli catabolite activator protein
    913..943     +  promoter       lac promoter: promoter for the E. coli lac operon
    951..967     +  protein_bind   lac operator: The lac repressor binds to the lac operator to inhibit transcription in E. coli. This inhibition can be relieved by adding lactose or isopropyl-β-D-thiogalactopyranoside (IPTG). lac repressor encoded by lacI
   1012..1030    +  promoter       T3 promoter: promoter for bacteriophage T3 RNA polymerase
   1058..1284    +  promoter       RSV promoter: Rous sarcoma virus enhancer/promoter
   1285..1465    +  LTR            5' LTR (truncated): truncated 5' long terminal repeat (LTR) from HIV-1
   1512..1637    +  misc_feature   HIV-1 Ψ: packaging signal of human immunodeficiency virus type 1
   1621..1984    +  CDS            HIV-1 gag (fragment): gag protein from human immunodeficiency virus 1; gag
   2130..2363    +  misc_feature   RRE: The Rev response element (RRE) of HIV-1 allows for Rev-dependent mRNA export from the nucleus to the cytoplasm.
   2740..2764    +  CDS            Rev (fragment): human immunodeficiency virus 1 (HIV-1) Rev protein; rev; enhances nuclear export of unspliced and incompletely spliced viral mRNAs
   2805..2922    +  misc_feature   cPPT/CTS: central polypurine tract and central termination sequence of HIV-1
   2976..3290    +  promoter       tight TRE promoter: Tet-responsive promoter PTight, consisting of seven tet operator sequences followed by the minimal CMV promoter
   3324..5444    +  CDS            Eomes: EOMES_MOUSE - Also known as Tbr2. Experimental evidence at protein level: Swiss-Prot protein existence level 1. Functions as a transcriptional activator playing a crucial role during development. Functions in trophoblast differentiation and later in gastrulation, regulating both mesoderm delamination and endoderm specification. Plays a role in brain development being required for the specification and the proliferation of the intermediate progenitor cells and their progeny in the cerebral cortex. Also involved in the differentiation of CD8+ T-cells during immune response regulating the express
   5593..6103    +  promoter       hPGK promoter: human phosphoglycerate kinase 1 promoter
   6113..6709    +  CDS            PuroR (fragment): puromycin N-acetyltransferase; pac from Streptomyces; confers resistance to puromycin
   6764..7461    +  CDS            rtTA3 (fragment): reverse tetracycline transactivator 3 activates expression from Tet-responsive promoters in the presence of doxycycline
   7391..7501    +  CDS            VP48: 3 tandem repeats of the minimal activation domain of herpes simplex virus VP16 (Cheng et al., 2013)
   7537..8085    +  misc_feature   WPRE (fragment): woodchuck hepatitis virus posttranscriptional regulatory element
   8111..8182    +  CDS            nef (fragment): NEF_HV1Z2 - Experimental evidence at protein level: Swiss-Prot protein existence level 1. Extracellular Nef protein targets CD4(+) T-lymphocytes for apoptosis by interacting with CXCR4 surface receptors. From Human immunodeficiency virus type 1 group M subtype D (isolate Z2/CDC-Z34) (HIV-1).
   8184..8417    +  LTR            3' LTR (ΔU3): self-inactivating 3' long terminal repeat (LTR) from HIV-1
   8489..8610    +  polyA_signal   SV40 poly(A) signal: SV40 polyadenylation signal
   8650..8785    +  rep_origin     SV40 ori: SV40 origin of replication
   8793..8856    +  promoter       AmpR promoter: bla
   8857..9717    +  CDS            AmpR: β-lactamase; bla; confers resistance to ampicillin, carbenicillin, and related antibiotics
>Addgene plasmid #200888 | pCW57.1-Eomes-3xT7 | addgene full sequence | sequence record 396312 | Addgene NGS Result
TTGAGATCCTTTTTTTCTGCGCGTAATCTGCTGCTTGCAAACAAAAAAACCACCGCTACCAGCGGTGGTT
TGTTTGCCGGATCAAGAGCTACCAACTCTTTTTCCGAAGGTAACTGGCTTCAGCAGAGCGCAGATACCAA
ATACTGTTCTTCTAGTGTAGCCGTAGTTAGGCCACCACTTCAAGAACTCTGTAGCACCGCCTACATACCT
CGCTCTGCTAATCCTGTTACCAGTGGCTGCTGCCAGTGGCGATAAGTCGTGTCTTACCGGGTTGGACTCA
AGACGATAGTTACCGGATAAGGCGCAGCGGTCGGGCTGAACGGGGGGTTCGTGCACACAGCCCAGCTTGG
AGCGAACGACCTACACCGAACTGAGATACCTACAGCGTGAGCTATGAGAAAGCGCCACGCTTCCCGAAGG
GAGAAAGGCGGACAGGTATCCGGTAAGCGGCAGGGTCGGAACAGGAGAGCGCACGAGGGAGCTTCCAGGG
GGAAACGCCTGGTATCTTTATAGTCCTGTCGGGTTTCGCCACCTCTGACTTGAGCGTCGATTTTTGTGAT
GCTCGTCAGGGGGGCGGAGCCTATGGAAAAACGCCAGCAACGCGGCCTTTTTACGGTTCCTGGCCTTTTG
CTGGCCTTTTGCTCACATGTTCTTTCCTGCGTTATCCCCTGATTCTGTGGATAACCGTATTACCGCCTTT
GAGTGAGCTGATACCGCTCGCCGCAGCCGAACGACCGAGCGCAGCGAGTCAGTGAGCGAGGAAGCGGAAG
AGCGCCCAATACGCAAACCGCCTCTCCCCGCGCGTTGGCCGATTCATTAATGCAGCTGGCACGACAGGTT
TCCCGACTGGAAAGCGGGCAGTGAGCGCAACGCAATTAATGTGAGTTAGCTCACTCATTAGGCACCCCAG
GTTTTACACTTTATGCTTCCGGCTCGTATGTTGTGTGGAATTGTGAGCGGATAACAATTTCACACAGGAA
ACAGCTATGACCATGATTACGCCAAGCGCGCAATTAACCCTCACTAAAGGGAACAAAAGCTGGAGCTGCA
AGCTTAATGTAGTCTTATGCAATACTCTTGTAGTCTTGCAACATGGTAACGATGAGTTAGCAACATGCCT
TACAAGGAGAGAAAAAGCACCGTGCATGCCGATTGGTGGAAGTAAGGTGGTACGATCGTGCCTTATTAGG
AAGGCAACAGACGGGTCTGACATGGATTGGACGAACCACTGAATTGCCGCATTGCAGAGATATTGTATTT
AAGTGCCTAGCTCGATACATAAACGGGTCTCTCTGGTTAGACCAGATCTGAGCCTGGGAGCTCTCTGGCT
AACTAGGGAACCCACTGCTTAAGCCTCAATAAAGCTTGCCTTGAGTGCTTCAAGTAGTGTGTGCCCGTCT
GTTGTGTGACTCTGGTAACTAGAGATCCCTCAGACCCTTTTAGTCAGTGTGGAAAATCTCTAGCAGTGGC
GCCCGAACAGGGACTTGAAAGCGAAAGGGAAACCAGAGGAGCTCTCTCGACGCAGGACTCGGCTTGCTGA
AGCGCGCACGGCAAGAGGCGAGGGGCGGCGACTGGTGAGTACGCCAAAAATTTTGACTAGCGGAGGCTAG
AAGGAGAGAGATGGGTGCGAGAGCGTCAGTATTAAGCGGGGGAGAATTAGATCGCGATGGGAAAAAATTC
GGTTAAGGCCAGGGGGAAAGAAAAAATATAAATTAAAACATATAGTATGGGCAAGCAGGGAGCTAGAACG
ATTCGCAGTTAATCCTGGCCTGTTAGAAACATCAGAAGGCTGTAGACAAATACTGGGACAGCTACAACCA
TCCCTTCAGACAGGATCAGAAGAACTTAGATCATTATATAATACAGTAGCAACCCTCTATTGTGTGCATC
AAAGGATAGAGATAAAAGACACCAAGGAAGCTTTAGACAAGATAGAGGAAGAGCAAAACAAAAGTAAGAC
CACCGCACAGCAAGCGGCCGCTGATCTTCAGACCTGGAGGAGGAGATATGAGGGACAATTGGAGAAGTGA
ATTATATAAATATAAAGTAGTAAAAATTGAACCATTAGGAGTAGCACCCACCAAGGCAAAGAGAAGAGTG
GTGCAGAGAGAAAAAAGAGCAGTGGGAATAGGAGCTTTGTTCCTTGGGTTCTTGGGAGCAGCAGGAAGCA
CTATGGGCGCAGCGTCAATGACGCTGACGGTACAGGCCAGACAATTATTGTCTGGTATAGTGCAGCAGCA
GAACAATTTGCTGAGGGCTATTGAGGCGCAACAGCATCTGTTGCAACTCACAGTCTGGGGCATCAAGCAG
CTCCAGGCAAGAATCCTGGCTGTGGAAAGATACCTAAAGGATCAACAGCTCCTGGGGATTTGGGGTTGCT
CTGGAAAACTCATTTGCACCACTGCTGTGCCTTGGAATGCTAGTTGGAGTAATAAATCTCTGGAACAGAT
TTGGAATCACACGACCTGGATGGAGTGGGACAGAGAAATTAACAATTACACAAGCTTAATACACTCCTTA
ATTGAAGAATCGCAAAACCAGCAAGAAAAGAATGAACAAGAATTATTGGAATTAGATAAATGGGCAAGTT
TGTGGAATTGGTTTAACATAACAAATTGGCTGTGGTATATAAAATTATTCATAATGATAGTAGGAGGCTT
GGTAGGTTTAAGAATAGTTTTTGCTGTACTTTCTATAGTGAATAGAGTTAGGCAGGGATATTCACCATTA
TCGTTTCAGACCCACCTCCCAACCCCGAGGGGACAATTCTCGACCTCGAGACAAATGGCAGTATTCATCC
ACAATTTTAAAAGAAAAGGGGGGATTGGGGGGTACAGTGCAGGGGAAAGAATAGTAGACATAATAGCAAC
AGACATACAAACTAAAGAATTACAAAAACAAATTACAAAAATTCAAAATTTTCGGGTTTATTACAGGGAC
AGCAGAGATCCACTTTGGCCGCGAATCGATATGTCGAGTTTACTCCCTATCAGTGATAGAGAACGTATGT
CGAGTTTACTCCCTATCAGTGATAGAGAACGATGTCGAGTTTACTCCCTATCAGTGATAGAGAACGTATG
TCGAGTTTACTCCCTATCAGTGATAGAGAACGTATGTCGAGTTTACTCCCTATCAGTGATAGAGAACGTA
TGTCGAGTTTATCCCTATCAGTGATAGAGAACGTATGTCGAGTTTACTCCCTATCAGTGATAGAGAACGT
ATGTCGAGGTAGGCGTGTACGGTGGGAGGCCTATATAAGCAGAGCTCGTTTAGTGAACCGTCAGATCGCC
TGGAGAATTGGAATTCCGCGAACGCGTGCCACCATGCAGTTGGGAGAGCAGCTCCTGGTGAGCTCGGTGA
ACCTGCCCGGCGCGCACTTCTACTCGCTGGAGAGTGCTCGCGGAGGAGGAGGAGGAGGAGGCGGAGGAGG
AGGGGGAGGCGGAGGGAGCGTCAGCCTCCTCCCCGGTGCTGCCCCCTCGCCCCAGAGGCTGGACTTAGAC
AAAGCGTCCAAGAAGTTTCCGGGCAGTCTCCCGTGCCAGGCGGGGAGCGCAGAACCCGCAGGCGCCGGCG
CGGGGGCCCCCGCGGCCATGCTCAGTGACGCGGACGCTGGGGACACCTTCGGGAGCACCTCGGCGGTGGC
CAAGCCCGGGCCCCCGGACGGCCGCAAGGGCTCCCCGTGCGCGGAGGAGGAGCTGCCCTCCGCCGCCACC
GCCGCGGCCACCGCGCGCTACTCCATGGACAGCCTGAGCTCCGAGCGCTACTACCTCCCGTCGCCGGGAC
CGCAGGGCTCCGAGCTCGCCGCGCCCTGCTCGCTCTTCCAGTACCCGGCGGCGGCCGGAGCAGCCCACGG
ACCCGTGTACCCCGCGTCCAATGGCGCGCGCTACCCCTACGGCTCCATGCTGCCCCCCGGTGGATTCCCC
GCCGCCGTGTGCCCGCCCGCGAGGGCGCAGTTCGGCCCCGCTGCGGGTTCGGGGAGCGGCGCTGGTAGCA
GCGGCGGTGGTGCCGGCGGTCCTGGCGCCTATCCCTACGGCCAGGGTTCTCCGCTCTACGGGCCATACGC
CGGAACCTCAGCGGCCGGGTCTTGTGGAGGATTGGGGGGCCTAGGGGTGCCTGGCTCCGGCTTCCGCGCC
CACGTCTACCTGTGCAACCGGCCCCTATGGCTCAAATTCCACCGGCACCAAACTGAGATGATCATCACCA
AACAGGGCAGGCGCATGTTTCCTTTCTTGAGCTTCAACATAAACGGACTCAACCCCACCGCCCACTACAA
TGTTTTCGTGGAAGTGGTTCTGGCCGACCCTAACCACTGGCGCTTCCAGGGGGGCAAGTGGGTGACCTGC
GGCAAAGCGGACAATAACATGCAGGGCAATAAGATGTACGTTCACCCAGAATCTCCTAACACTGGCTCCC
ACTGGATGAGGCAGGAGATTTCCTTTGGGAAGTTAAAACTCACCAATAACAAAGGTGCAAACAACAACAA
CACACAGATGATAGTGTTGCAGTCTCTGCACAAATACCAACCGAGGCTGCACATCGTGGAAGTGACAGAG
GACGGTGTGGAGGACTTGAATGAACCTTCCAAGACTCAGACCTTCACCTTCTCAGAGACACAGTTCATCG
CTGTGACGGCCTACCAAAACACGGATATCACCCAGCTAAAGATCGACCATAACCCCTTCGCCAAAGGCTT
CCGGGACAACTACGATTCCATGTACACGGCTTCAGAAAATGACAGGTTAACTCCATCTCCCACGGATTCC
CCTAGATCCCATCAGATTGTCCCTGGAGGTCGGTACGGCGTTCAAAACTTCTTCCCGGAGCCCTTTGTCA
ACACTTTGCCTCAAGCCCGATATTATAACGGTGAGAGAACCGTGCCACAGACCAACGGCCTCCTCTCACC
CCAACAGAGCGAAGAGGTGGCCAACCCTCCCCAGCGGTGGCTTGTCACGCCTGTCCAGCAACCTGTGACC
AACAAGCTAGACATCGGTTCTTATGAATCTGAATATACTTCCAGTACCTTGCTCCCATATGGTATTAAGT
CCTTGCCCCTGCAGACATCCCATGCCCTGGGGTATTACCCTGACCCGACCTTCCCTGCTATGGCAGGGTG
GGGAGGCCGTGGCGCTTATCAGAGGAAGATGGCAGCTGGACTACCATGGACATCCAGAATGAGCCCACCT
GTCTTCCCAGAAGATCAGCTTGCCAAGGAAAAAGTTAAAGAAGAGATTAGTTCCTCCTGGATAGAGACTC
CCCCCTCCATCAAGTCTCTAGACTCCAGCGACTCCGGGGTGTACAACAGCGCTTGCAAGAGAAAGCGCCT
GTCTCCCAGCACCCCCAGCAATGGAAACTCGCCCCCCATAAAGTGTGAGGACATTAACACTGAAGAGTAC
AGTAAAGACACCTCCAAAGGCATGGGGGCTTATTATGCTTTTTACACAAGTCCCGGATCCGGTGGAAGTA
TGGCTAGCATGACTGGCGGGCAGCAAATGGGCGGGTCTAGCGCAATGGCATCTATGACCGGAGGTCAACA
GATGGGAGGTTCCTCAGCCATGGCGAGTATGACAGGTGGCCAACAGATGGGTTGAGTTAACCGGGGTTGG
GGTTGCGCCTTTTCCAAGGCAGCCCTGGGTTTGCGCAGGGACGCGGCTGCTCTGGGCGTGGTTCCGGGAA
ACGCAGCGGCGCCGACCCTGGGTCTCGCACATTCTTCACGTCCGTTCGCAGCGTCACCCGGATCTTCGCC
GCTACCCTTGTGGGCCCCCCGGCGACGCTTCCTGCTCCGCCCCTAAGTCGGGAAGGTTCCTTGCGGTTCG
CGGCGTGCCGGACGTGACAAACGGAAGCCGCACGTCTCACTAGTACCCTCGCAGACGGACAGCGCCAGGG
AGCAATGGCAGCGCGCCGACCGCGATGGGCTGTGGCCAATAGCGGCTGCTCAGCAGGGCGCGCCGAGAGC
AGCGGCCGGGAAGGGGCGGTGCGGGAGGCGGGGTGTGGGGCGGTAGTGTGGGCCCTGTTCCTGCCCGCGC
GGTGTTCCGCATTCTGCAAGCCTCCGGAGCGCACGTCGGCAGTCGGCTCCCTCGTTGACCGAATCACCGA
CCTCTCTCCCCAGCAATTCACCATGACCGAGTACAAGCCCACGGTGCGCCTCGCCACCCGCGACGACGTC
CCCAGGGCCGTACGCACCCTCGCCGCCGCGTTCGCCGACTACCCCGCCACGCGCCACACCGTCGATCCGG
ACCGCCACATCGAGCGGGTCACCGAGCTGCAAGAACTCTTCCTCACGCGCGTCGGGCTCGACATCGGCAA
GGTGTGGGTCGCGGACGACGGCGCCGCGGTGGCGGTCTGGACCACGCCGGAGAGCGTCGAAGCGGGGGCG
GTGTTCGCCGAGATCGGCCCGCGCATGGCCGAGTTGAGCGGTTCCCGGCTGGCCGCGCAGCAACAGATGG
AAGGCCTCCTGGCGCCGCACCGGCCCAAGGAGCCCGCGTGGTTCCTGGCCACCGTCGGCGTCTCGCCCGA
CCACCAGGGCAAGGGTCTGGGCAGCGCCGTCGTGCTCCCCGGAGTGGAGGCGGCCGAGCGCGCCGGGGTG
CCCGCCTTCCTGGAGACCTCCGCGCCCCGCAACCTCCCCTTCTACGAGCGGCTCGGCTTCACCGTCACCG
CCGACGTCGAGGTGCCCGAAGGACCGCGCACCTGGTGCATGACCCGCAAGCCCGGTGCCGAAGGTAGAGG
TTCTCTCCTCACTTGTGGTGATGTTGAAGAAAACCCTGGTCCAATGTCTAGACTGGACAAGAGCAAAGTC
ATAAACGGAGCTCTGGAATTACTCAATGGTGTCGGTATCGAAGGCCTGACGACAAGGAAACTCGCTCAAA
AGCTGGGAGTTGAGCAGCCTACCCTGTACTGGCACGTGAAGAACAAGCGGGCCCTGCTCGATGCCCTGCC
AATCGAGATGCTGGACAGGCATCATACCCACTTCTGCCCCCTGGAAGGCGAGTCATGGCAAGACTTTCTG
CGGAACAACGCCAAGTCATACCGCTGTGCTCTCCTCTCACATCGCGACGGGGCTAAAGTGCATCTCGGCA
CCCGCCCAACAGAGAAACAGTACGAAACCCTGGAAAATCAGCTCGCGTTCCTGTGTCAGCAAGGCTTCTC
CCTGGAGAACGCACTGTACGCTCTGTCCGCCGTGGGCCACTTTACACTGGGCTGCGTATTGGAGGAACAG
GAGCATCAAGTAGCAAAAGAGGAAAGAGAGACACCTACCACCGATTCTATGCCCCCACTTCTGAGACAAG
CAATTGAGCTGTTCGACCGGCAGGGAGCCGAACCTGCCTTCCTTTTCGGCCTGGAACTAATCATATGTGG
CCTGGAGAAACAGCTAAAGTGCGAAAGCGGCGGGCCGACCGACGCCCTTGACGATTTTGACTTAGACATG
CTCCCAGCCGATGCCCTTGACGACTTTGACCTTGATATGCTGCCTGCTGACGCTCTTGACGATTTTGACC
TTGACATGCTCCCCGGGTAACTAAGTAAGGATCGATCCAAGATATCGTATTCTTAACTATGTTGCTCCTT
TTACGCTATGTGGATACGCTGCTTTAATGCCTTTGTATCATGCTATTGCTTCCCGTATGGCTTTCATTTT
CTCCTCCTTGTATAAATCCTGGTTGCTGTCTCTTTATGAGGAGTTGTGGCCCGTTGTCAGGCAACGTGGC
GTGGTGTGCACTGTGTTTGCTGACGCAACCCCCACTGGTTGGGGCATTGCCACCACCTGTCAGCTCCTTT
CCGGGACTTTCGCTTTCCCCCTCCCTATTGCCACGGCGGAACTCATCGCCGCCTGCCTTGCCCGCTGCTG
GACAGGGGCTCGGCTGTTGGGCACTGACAATTCCGTGGTGTTGTCGGGGAAGCTGACGTCCTTTCCATGG
CTGCTCGCCTGTGTTGCCACCTGGATTCTGCGCGGGACGTCCTTCTGCTACGTCCCTTCGGCCCTCAATC
CAGCGGACCTTCCTTCCCGCGGCCTGCTGCCGGCTCTGCGGCCTCTTCCGCGTCTTCGCCTTCGCCCTCA
GACGAGTCGGATCTCCCTTTGGGCCGCCTCCCCGCCTGTTTCGCCTCGGCGTCCGGACTAGAGGTACCTT
TAAGACCAATGACTTACAAGGCAGCTGTAGATCTTAGCCACTTTTTAAAAGAAAAGGGGGGACTGGAAGG
GCTAATTCACTCCCAACGAAGACAAGATCTGCTTTTTGCTTGTACTGGGTCTCTCTGGTTAGACCAGATC
TGAGCCTGGGAGCTCTCTGGCTAACTAGGGAACCCACTGCTTAAGCCTCAATAAAGCTTGCCTTGAGTGC
TTCAAGTAGTGTGTGCCCGTCTGTTGTGTGACTCTGGTAACTAGAGATCCCTCAGACCCTTTTAGTCAGT
GTGGAAAATCTCTAGCAGTAGTAGTTCATGTCATCTTATTATTCAGTATTTATAACTTGCAAAGAAATGA
ATATCAGAGAGTGAGAGGAACTTGTTTATTGCAGCTTATAATGGTTACAAATAAAGCAATAGCATCACAA
ATTTCACAAATAAAGCATTTTTTTCACTGCATTCTAGTTGTGGTTTGTCCAAACTCATCAATGTATCTTA
TCATGTCTGGCTCTAGCTATCCCGCCCCTAACTCCGCCCATCCCGCCCCTAACTCCGCCCAGTTCCGCCC
ATTCTCCGCCCCATGGCTGACTAATTTTTTTTATTTATGCAGAGGCCGAGGCCGCCTCGGCCTCTGAGCT
ATTCCAGAAGTAGTGAGGAGGCTTTTTTGGAGGCCTTTCAAATATGTATCCGCTCATGAGACAATAACCC
TGATAAATGCTTCAATAATATTGAAAAAGGAAGAGTATGAGTATTCAACATTTCCGTGTCGCCCTTATTC
CCTTTTTTGCGGCATTTTGCCTTCCTGTTTTTGCTCACCCAGAAACGCTGGTGAAAGTAAAAGATGCTGA
AGATCAGTTGGGTGCACGAGTGGGTTACATCGAACTGGATCTCAACAGCGGTAAGATCCTTGAGAGTTTT
CGCCCCGAAGAACGTTTTCCAATGATGAGCACTTTTAAAGTTCTGCTATGTGGCGCGGTATTATCCCGTA
TTGACGCCGGGCAAGAGCAACTCGGTCGCCGCATACACTATTCTCAGAATGACTTGGTTGAGTACTCACC
AGTCACAGAAAAGCATCTTACGGATGGCATGACAGTAAGAGAATTATGCAGTGCTGCCATAACCATGAGT
GATAACACTGCGGCCAACTTACTTCTGACAACGATCGGAGGACCGAAGGAGCTAACCGCTTTTTTGCACA
ACATGGGGGATCATGTAACTCGCCTTGATCGTTGGGAACCGGAGCTGAATGAAGCCATACCAAACGACGA
GCGTGACACCACGATGCCTGTAGCAATGGCAACAACGTTGCGCAAACTATTAACTGGCGAACTACTTACT
CTAGCTTCCCGGCAACAATTAATAGACTGGATGGAGGCGGATAAAGTTGCAGGACCACTTCTGCGCTCGG
CCCTTCCGGCTGGCTGGTTTATTGCTGATAAATCTGGAGCCGGTGAGCGTGGGTCTCGCGGTATCATTGC
AGCACTGGGGCCAGATGGTAAGCCCTCCCGTATCGTAGTTATCTACACGACGGGGAGTCAGGCAACTATG
GATGAACGAAATAGACAGATCGCTGAGATAGGTGCCTCACTGATTAAGCATTGGTAACTGTCAGACCAAG
TTTACTCATATATACTTTAGATTGATTTAAAACTTCATTTTTAATTTAAAAGGATCTAGGTGAAGATCCT
TTTTGATAATCTCATGACCAAAATCCCTTAACGTGAGTTTTCGTTCCACTGAGCGTCAGACCCCGTAGAA
AAGATCAAAGGATCTTC
